>Addgene plasmid #36993 | pSUPER.retro.puro-THAP11-A | addgene partial sequence | sequence record 46817 | pLXSN-5
TAGCCCTACTCCTTCTCTAGGCGCCGGAATTAGATCGATCTCTCGAGGTCGACGGTATCGATAAGCTTTT
CCAAAAAAGCGAAGAACTGCGTGAGAATCTCTTGAATTCTCACGCAGTTCTTCGCGGATCTGTGGTCTCA
TACAGAACTTATAAGATTCCCAAATCCAAAGACATTTCACGTTTATGGTGATTTCCCAGAACACATAGCG
ACATGCAAATATTGCAGGGCGCCACTCCCCTGTCCCTCACAGCCATCTTCCTGCCAGGGCGCACGCGCGC
TGGGTGTTCCCGCCTAGTGACACTGGGCCCGCGATTCCTTGGAGCGGGTTGATGACGTCAGCGTTCGAAT
TCTACCGGGTAGGGGAGGCGCTTTTCCCAAGGCAGTCTGGAGCATGCGCTTTAGCAGCCCCGCTGGGCAC
TTGGCGCTACACAAGTGGCCTCTGGCCTCGCACACATTCCACATCCACCGGTAGGCGCCAACCGGCTCCG
TTCTTTGGTGGCCCCTTCGCGCCACCTTCTACTCCTCCCCTAGTCAGGAAGTTCCCCCCCGCCCCGCAGC
TCGCGTCGTGCAGGACGTGACAAATGGAAGTAGCACGTCTCACTAGTCTCGTGCAGATGGACAGCACCGC
TGAGCAATGGAAGCGGGTAGGCCTTTGGGGCAGCGGCCAATAGCAGCTTTGCTCCTTCGCTTTCTGGGCT
CAGAGGCTGGGAAGGGGTGGGTCCGGGGGCGGGCTCAGGGGCGGGCTCAGGGGCGGGGCGGGCGCCCGAA
GGTCCTCCGGAGGCCCGGCATTCTGCACGCTTCAAAAGCGCACGTCTGCCGCGCTGTTCTCCTCTTCCTC
ATCTCCGGGCCTTTCGACCTGCAGCCCAAGCTAGCTTACCATGACCGAGTACAAGCCCACGGTGCGCCTG
ACG
