>Addgene plasmid #36993 | pSUPER.retro.puro-THAP11-A | depositor partial sequence | sequence record 47138 | hairpin
GATCCCCGCGAAGAACTGCGTGAGAATTCAAGAGATTCTCACGCAGTTCTTCGCTTTTTA
