[The description below was written by a language model from this plasmid's Addgene catalogue record.]
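Description:
pSUPER.retro.puro-THAP11-A is a retroviral RNAi vector for stable knockdown of human THAP11 (also known as RONIN) in mammalian cells. It is built on the commercial pSuper.Retro.Puro backbone, listed at about 6.3 kb without the insert. In bacteria it is maintained as a high-copy plasmid under ampicillin selection. In mammalian cells, puromycin resistance allows transduced or transfected populations to be selected.

The payload is a short hairpin RNA cassette targeting a 19-nucleotide sequence in the THAP11 transcript. It was inserted as a restriction-cloned fragment between BglII and HindIII sites, with the BglII site destroyed in the process and the HindIII site retained. The record gives no feature table and does not name the promoter that drives the hairpin. Vectors of the pSUPER family generally use the RNA polymerase III H1 promoter, which produces a small, precisely terminated transcript. That transcript folds into a stem-loop and is processed by the cellular RNAi machinery into an siRNA directed against the target mRNA. As a retroviral vector, the plasmid would supply a packageable genome flanked by long terminal repeats. Virus made in a suitable packaging cell line can therefore integrate the shRNA and puromycin cassettes into target cells for sustained silencing.

The "-A" suffix suggests it is one of several independent THAP11 hairpins, though the record does not say so. The associated publication concerns the transcriptional regulatory role of the THAP11–HCF-1 complex in colon cancer cells, which points to loss-of-function studies of THAP11 in that setting.
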