Addgene plasmid #36993: pSUPER.retro.puro-THAP11-A
Depositing lab: Debu Chakravarti. Depositing organization: Northwestern University. Publication: A Transcriptional Regulatory Role of the THAP11-HCF-1 Complex in Colon Cancer Cell Function. Parker JB, Palchaudhuri S, Yin H, Wei J, Chakravarti D. Mol Cell Biol. 2012 May;32(9):1654-70. Epub 2012 Feb 27. 10.1128/MCB.06033-11 PubMed 22371484.
Backbone
  Vector backbone: pSuper.Retro.Puro
  Backbone manufacturer: OligoEngine
  Backbone size w/o insert (bp): 6349
  Vector type: Mammalian Expression, Retroviral, RNAi
  Selectable markers: Puromycin
Growth in bacteria
  Bacterial resistance: Ampicillin, 100 μg/mL
  Growth temperature: 37°C
  Growth strain: DH5alpha
  Copy number: High Copy
Gene/Insert
  Gene/Insert name: THAP11 shRNA
  gRNA/shRNA sequence: GCGAAGAACUGCGUGAGAA
  Species: H. sapiens (human)
  Entrez Gene: THAP11 (a.k.a. HRIHFB2206, CTG-B43a, CTG-B45d, RONIN)
  Cloning method: Restriction Enzyme; 5′ cloning site BglII (destroyed during cloning); 3′ cloning site HindIII (not destroyed)
  Sequencing primers: 5′ pLXSN_5
Terms and licenses: Academic/Nonprofit Terms; Industry Terms: Not Available to Industry
How to cite: pSUPER.retro.puro-THAP11-A was a gift from Debu Chakravarti (Addgene plasmid # 36993 ; http://n2t.net/addgene:36993 ; RRID:Addgene_36993)
